>Addgene plasmid #14248 | pAG424GPD-ccdB-HA | depositor full sequence | sequence record 7911 | Author sequence
GACGAAAGGGCCTCGTGATACGCCTATTTTTATAGGTTAATGTCATGATAATAATGGTTTCTTAATATGA
TCCAATATCAAAGGAAATGATAGCATTGAAGGATGAGACTAATCCAATTGAGGAGTGGCAGCATATAGAA
CAGCTAAAGGGTAGTGCTGAAGGAAGCATACGATACCCCGCATGGAATGGGATAATATCACAGGAGGTAC
TAGACTACCTTTCATCCTACATAAATAGACGCATATAAGTACGCATTTAAGCATAAACACGCACTATGCC
GTTCTTCTCATGTATATATATATACAGGCAACACGCAGATATAGGTGCGACGTGAACAGTGAGCTGTATG
TGCGCAGCTCGCGTTGCATTTTCGGAAGCGCTCGTTTTCGGAAACGCTTTGAAGTTCCTATTCCGAAGTT
CCTATTCTCTAGAAAGTATAGGAACTTCAGAGCGCTTTTGAAAACCAAAAGCGCTCTGAAGACGCACTTT
CAAAAAACCAAAAACGCACCGGACTGTAACGAGCTACTAAAATATTGCGAATACCGCTTCCACAAACATT
GCTCAAAAGTATCTCTTTGCTATATATCTCTGTGCTATATCCCTATATAACCTACCCATCCACCTTTCGC
TCCTTGAACTTGCATCTAAACTCGACCTCTACATTTTTTATGTTTATCTCTAGTATTACTCTTTAGACAA
AAAAATTGTAGTAAGAACTATTCATAGAGTGAATCGAAAACAATACGAAAATGTAAACATTTCCTATACG
TAGTATATAGAGACAAAATAGAAGAAACCGTTCATAATTTTCTGACCAATGAAGAATCATCAACGCTATC
ACTTTCTGTTCACAAAGTATGCGCAATCCACATCGGTATAGAATATAATCGGGGATGCCTTTATCTTGAA
AAAATGCACCCGCAGCTTCGCTAGTAATCAGTAAACGCGGGAAGTGGAGTCAGGCTTTTTTTATGGAAGA
GAAAATAGACACCAAAGTAGCCTTCTTCTAACCTTAACGGACCTACAGTGCAAAAAGTTATCAAGAGACT
GCATTATAGAGCGCACAAAGGAGAAAAAAAGTAATCTAAGATGCTTTGTTAGAAAAATAGCGCTCTCGGG
ATGCATTTTTGTAGAACAAAAAAGAAGTATAGATTCTTTGTTGGTAAAATAGCGCTCTCGCGTTGCATTT
CTGTTCTGTAAAAATGCAGCTCAGATTCTTTGTTTGAAAAATTAGCGCTCTCGCGTTGCATTTTTGTTTT
ACAAAAATGAAGCACAGATTCTTCGTTGGTAAAATAGCGCTTTCGCGTTGCATTTCTGTTCTGTAAAAAT
GCAGCTCAGATTCTTTGTTTGAAAAATTAGCGCTCTCGCGTTGCATTTTTGTTCTACAAAATGAAGCACA
GATGCTTCGTTCAGGTGGCACTTTTCGGGGAAATGTGCGCGGAACCCCTATTTGTTTATTTTTCTAAATA
CATTCAAATATGTATCCGCTCATGAGACAATAACCCTGATAAATGCTTCAATAATATTGAAAAAGGAAGA
GTATGAGTATTCAACATTTCCGTGTCGCCCTTATTCCCTTTTTTGCGGCATTTTGCCTTCCTGTTTTTGC
TCACCCAGAAACGCTGGTGAAAGTAAAAGATGCTGAAGATCAGTTGGGTGCACGAGTGGGTTACATCGAA
CTGGATCTCAACAGCGGTAAGATCCTTGAGAGTTTTCGCCCCGAAGAACGTTTTCCAATGATGAGCACTT
TTAAAGTTCTGCTATGTGGCGCGGTATTATCCCGTATTGACGCCGGGCAAGAGCAACTCGGTCGCCGCAT
ACACTATTCTCAGAATGACTTGGTTGAGTACTCACCAGTCACAGAAAAGCATCTTACGGATGGCATGACA
GTAAGAGAATTATGCAGTGCTGCCATAACCATGAGTGATAACACTGCGGCCAACTTACTTCTGACAACGA
TCGGAGGACCGAAGGAGCTAACCGCTTTTTTGCACAACATGGGGGATCATGTAACTCGCCTTGATCGTTG
GGAACCGGAGCTGAATGAAGCCATACCAAACGACGAGCGTGACACCACGATGCCTGTAGCAATGGCAACA
ACGTTGCGCAAACTATTAACTGGCGAACTACTTACTCTAGCTTCCCGGCAACAATTAATAGACTGGATGG
AGGCGGATAAAGTTGCAGGACCACTTCTGCGCTCGGCCCTTCCGGCTGGCTGGTTTATTGCTGATAAATC
TGGAGCCGGTGAGCGTGGGTCTCGCGGTATCATTGCAGCACTGGGGCCAGATGGTAAGCCCTCCCGTATC
GTAGTTATCTACACGACGGGGAGTCAGGCAACTATGGATGAACGAAATAGACAGATCGCTGAGATAGGTG
CCTCACTGATTAAGCATTGGTAACTGTCAGACCAAGTTTACTCATATATACTTTAGATTGATTTAAAACT
TCATTTTTAATTTAAAAGGATCTAGGTGAAGATCCTTTTTGATAATCTCATGACCAAAATCCCTTAACGT
GAGTTTTCGTTCCACTGAGCGTCAGACCCCGTAGAAAAGATCAAAGGATCTTCTTGAGATCCTTTTTTTC
TGCGCGTAATCTGCTGCTTGCAAACAAAAAAACCACCGCTACCAGCGGTGGTTTGTTTGCCGGATCAAGA
GCTACCAACTCTTTTTCCGAAGGTAACTGGCTTCAGCAGAGCGCAGATACCAAATACTGTCCTTCTAGTG
TAGCCGTAGTTAGGCCACCACTTCAAGAACTCTGTAGCACCGCCTACATACCTCGCTCTGCTAATCCTGT
TACCAGTGGCTGCTGCCAGTGGCGATAAGTCGTGTCTTACCGGGTTGGACTCAAGACGATAGTTACCGGA
TAAGGCGCAGCGGTCGGGCTGAACGGGGGGTTCGTGCACACAGCCCAGCTTGGAGCGAACGACCTACACC
GAACTGAGATACCTACAGCGTGAGCTATGAGAAAGCGCCACGCTTCCCGAAGGGAGAAAGGCGGACAGGT
ATCCGGTAAGCGGCAGGGTCGGAACAGGAGAGCGCACGAGGGAGCTTCCAGGGGGAAACGCCTGGTATCT
TTATAGTCCTGTCGGGTTTCGCCACCTCTGACTTGAGCGTCGATTTTTGTGATGCTCGTCAGGGGGGCGG
AGCCTATGGAAAAACGCCAGCAACGCGGCCTTTTTACGGTTCCTGGCCTTTTGCTGGCCTTTTGCTCACA
TGTTCTTTCCTGCGTTATCCCCTGATTCTGTGGATAACCGTATTACCGCCTTTGAGTGAGCTGATACCGC
TCGCCGCAGCCGAACGACCGAGCGCAGCGAGTCAGTGAGCGAGGAAGCGGAAGAGCGCCCAATACGCAAA
CCGCCTCTCCCCGCGCGTTGGCCGATTCATTAATGCAGCTGGCACGACAGGTTTCCCGACTGGAAAGCGG
GCAGTGAGCGCAACGCAATTAATGTGAGTTACCTCACTCATTAGGCACCCCAGGCTTTACACTTTATGCT
TCCGGCTCCTATGTTGTGTGGAATTGTGAGCGGATAACAATTTCACACAGGAAACAGCTATGACCATGAT
TACGCCAAGCGCGCAATTAACCCTCACTAAAGGGAACAAAAGCTGGAGCTCTTCGAGTTTATCATTATCA
ATACTCGCCATTTCAAAGAATACGTAAATAATTAATAGTAGTGATTTTCCTAACTTTATTTAGTCAAAAA
ATTAGCCTTTTAATTCTGCTGTAACCCGTACATGCCCAAAATAGGGGGCGGGTTACACAGAATATATAAC
ACCGAAGGTGCCTGGGTGAACAGGTTTATTCCTGGCATCCACTAAATATAATGGAGCCCGCTTTTTAAGC
TGGCATCCAGAAAAAAAAAGAATCCCAGCACCAAAATATTGTTTTCTTCACCAACCATCAGTTCATAGGT
CCATTCTCTTAGCGCAACTACAGAGAACAGGGGCACAAACAGGCAAAAAACGGGCACAACCTCAATGGAG
TGATGCAACCTGCCTGGAGTAAATGATGACACAAGGCAATTGACCCACGCATGTATCTATCTCATTTTCT
TACACCTTCTATTACCTTCTGCTCTCTCTGATTTGGAAAAAGCTGAAAAAAAAGGTTGAAACCAGTTCCC
TGAAATTATTCCCCTACTTGACTAATAAGTATATAAAGACGGTAGGTATTGATTGTAATTCTGTAAATCT
ATTTCTTAAACTTCTTAAATTCTACTTTTATAGTTAGTCTTTTTTTTAGTTTTAAAACACCAGAACTTAG
TTTCGACGGATTCTAGAACTAGTGGATCCCCCATCACAAGTTTGTACAAAAAAGCTGAACGAGAAACGTA
AAATGATATAAATATCAATATATTAAATTAGATTTTGCATAAAAAACAGACTACATAATACTGTAAAACA
CAACATATCCAGTCACTATGGCGGCCGCATTAGGCACCCCAGGCTTTACACTTTATGCTTCCGGCTCGTA
TAATGTGTGGATTTTGAGTTAGGATCCGTCGAGATTTTCAGGAGCTAAGGAAGCTAAAATGGAGAAAAAA
ATCACTGGATATACCACCGTTGATATATCCCAATGGCATCGTAAAGAACATTTTGAGGCATTTCAGTCAG
TTGCTCAATGTACCTATAACCAGACCGTTCAGCTGGATATTACGGCCTTTTTAAAGACCGTAAAGAAAAA
TAAGCACAAGTTTTATCCGGCCTTTATTCACATTCTTGCCCGCCTGATGAATGCTCATCCGGAATTCCGT
ATGGCAATGAAAGACGGTGAGCTGGTGATATGGGATAGTGTTCACCCTTGTTACACCGTTTTCCATGAGC
AAACTGAAACGTTTTCATCGCTCTGGAGTGAATACCACGACGATTTCCGGCAGTTTCTACACATATATTC
GCAAGATGTGGCGTGTTACGGTGAAAACCTGGCCTATTTCCCTAAAGGGTTTATTGAGAATATGTTTTTC
GTCTCAGCCAATCCCTGGGTGAGTTTCACCAGTTTTGATTTAAACGTGGCCAATATGGACAACTTCTTCG
CCCCCGTTTTCACCATGGGCAAATATTATACGCAAGGCGACAAGGTGCTGATGCCGCTGGCGATTCAGGT
TCATCATGCCGTCTGTGATGGCTTCCATGTCGGCAGAATGCTTAATGAATTACAACAGTACTGCGATGAG
TGGCAGGGCGGGGCGTAAACGCCGCGTGGATCCGGCTTACTAAAAGCCAGATAACAGTATGCGTATTTGC
GCGCTGATTTTTGCGGTATAAGAATATATACTGATATGTATACCCGAAGTATGTCAAAAAGAGGTATGCT
ATGAAGCAGCGTATTACAGTGACAGTTGACAGCGACAGCTATCAGTTGCTCAAGGCATATATGATGTCAA
TATCTCCGGTCTGGTAAGCACAACCATGCAGAATGAAGCCCGTCGTCTGCGTGCCGAACGCTGGAAAGCG
GAAAATCAGGAAGGGATGGCTGAGGTCGCCCGGTTTATTGAAATGAACGGCTCTTTTGCTGACGAGAACA
GGGGCTGGTGAAATGCAGTTTAAGGTTTACACCTATAAAAGAGAGAGCCGTTATCGTCTGTTTGTGGATG
TACAGAGTGATATTATTGACACGCCCGGGCGACGGATGGTGATCCCCCTGGCCAGTGCACGTCTGCTGTC
AGATAAAGTCTCCCGTGAACTTTACCCGGTGGTGCATATCGGGGATGAAAGCTGGCGCATGATGACCACC
GATATGGCCAGTGTGCCGGTCTCCGTTATCGGGGAAGAAGTGGCTGATCTCAGCCACCGCGAAAATGACA
TCAAAAACGCCATTAACCTGATGTTCTGGGGAATATAAATGTCAGGCTCCCTTATACACAGCCAGTCTGC
AGGTCGACCATAGTGACTGGATATGTTGTGTTTTACAGTATTATGTAGTCTGTTTTTTATGCAAAATCTA
ATTTAATATATTGATATTTATATCATTTTACGTTTCTCGTTCAGCTTTCTTGTACAAAGTGGTGATGGGC
TGCAGGAATTCGATATCAAGCTTAGGTGGAATGTACCCATACGATGTTCCTGACTATGCGGGCTATCCCT
ATGACGTCCCGGACTATGCAGGATCCTATCCATATGACGTTCCAGATTACGCTGCTCAGTGCTAACTCGA
GTCATGTAATTAGTTATGTCACGCTTACATTCACGCCCTCCCCCCACATCCGCTCTAACCGAAAAGGAAG
GAGTTAGACAACCTGAAGTCTAGGTCCCTATTTATTTTTTTATAGTTATGTTAGTATTAAGAACGTTATT
TATATTTCAAATTTTTCTTTTTTTTCTGTACAGACGCGTGTACGCATGTAACATTATACTGAAAACCTTG
CTTGAGAAGGTTTTGGGACGCTCGAAGGCTTTAATTTGCGGCCGGTACCCAATTCGCCCTATAGTGAGTC
GTATTACGCGCGCTCACTGGCCGTCGTTTTACAACGTCGTGACTGGGAAAACCCTGGCGTTACCCAACTT
AATCGCCTTGCAGCACATCCCCCTTTCGCCAGCTGGCGTAATAGCGAAGAGGCCCGCACCGATCGCCCTT
CCCAACAGTTGCGCAGCCTGAATGGCGAATGGCGCG
[124 nt withheld, positions 6617-6740]
C
[91 nt withheld, positions 6742-6832]
A
[49 nt withheld, positions 6834-6882]
CCTTTGACGTTGGAGTCCACGTTCTTT
[37 nt withheld, positions 6910-6946]
ACCCTATCTCGGTCTATTCTTTTGATTTATAAGGGATTTTGCCGATTTCGGCCTATTGGTTAAAAAATGA
GCTGATTTAACAAAAATTTAACGCGAATTTTAACAAAATATTAACGTTTACAATTTCCTGATGCGGTATT
TTCTCCTTACGCATCTGTGCGGTATTTCACACCGCATAGGCAAGTGCACAAACAATACTTAAATAAATAC
TACTCAGTAATAACCTATTTCTTAGCATTTTTGACGAAATTTGCTATTTTGTTAGAGTCTTTTACACCAT
TTGTCTCCACACCTCCGCTTACATCAACACCAATAACGCCATTTAATCTAAGCGCATCACCAACATTTTC
TGGCGTCAGTCCACCAGCTAACATAAAATGTAAGCTTTCGGGGCTCTCTTGCCTTCCAACCCAGTCAGAA
ATCGAGTTCCAATCCAAAAGTTCACCTGTCCCACCTGCTTCTGAATCAAACAAGGGAATAAACGAATGAG
GTTTCTGTGAAGCTGCACTGAGTAGTATGTTGCAGTCTTTTGGAAATACGAGTCTTTTAATAACTGGCAA
ACCGAGGAACTCTTGGTATTCTTGCCACGACTCATCTCCATGCAGTTGGACGATATCAATGCCGTAATCA
TTGACCAGAGCCAAAACATCCTCCTTAGGTTGATTACGAAACACGCCAACCAAGTATTTCGGAGTGCCTG
AACTATTTTTATATGCTTTTACAAGACTTGAAATTTTCCTTGCAATAACCGGGTCAATTGTTCTCTTTCT
ATTGGGCACACATATAATACCCAGCAAGTCAGCATCGGAATCTAGAGCACATTCTGCGGCCTCTGTGCTC
TGCAAGCCGCAAACTTTCACCAATGGACCAGAACTACCTGTGAAATTAATAACAGACATACTCCAAGCTG
CCTTTGTGTGCTTAATCACGTATACTCACGTGCTCAATAGTCACCAATGCCCTCCCTCTTGGCCCTCTCC
TTTTCTTTTTTCGACCGAATTAATTCTTAATCGGCAAAAAAAGAAAAGCTCCGGATCAAGATTGTACGTA
AGGTGACAAGCTATTTTTCAATAAAGAATATCTTCCACTACTGCCATCTGGCGTCATAACTGCAAAGTAC
ACATATATTACGATGCTGTCTATTAAATGCTTCCTATATTATATATATAGTAATGTCGTTTATGGTGCAC
TCTCAGTACAATCTGCTCTGATGCCGCATAGTTAAGCCAGCCCCGACACCCGCCAACACCCGCTGACGCG
CCCTGACGGGCTTGTCTGCTCCCGGCATCCGCTTACAGACAAGCTGTGACCGTCTCCGGGAGCTGCATGT
GTCAGAGGTTTTCACCGTCATCACCGAAACGCGCGA
Features (pLannotate 1.2.2; 29 found; start..end, strand, type, name):
     69..1411    +  rep_origin     2μ ori: yeast 2μ plasmid origin of replication
   1438..1542    +  promoter       AmpR promoter: bla
   1543..2403    +  CDS            AmpR: β-lactamase; bla; confers resistance to ampicillin, carbenicillin, and related antibiotics
   2574..3162    +  rep_origin     ori: high-copy-number ColE1/pMB1/pBR322/pUC origin of replication
   3345..3437    +  CDS            lacI (fragment): lac repressor; lacI; The lac repressor binds to the lac operator to inhibit transcription in E. coli. This inhibition can be relieved by adding lactose or isopropyl-β-D-thiogalactopyranoside (IPTG).
   3450..3471    +  protein_bind   CAP binding site: CAP binding activates transcription in the presence of cAMP. E. coli catabolite activator protein
   3486..3516    +  promoter       lac promoter: promoter for the E. coli lac operon
   3524..3540    +  protein_bind   lac operator: The lac repressor binds to the lac operator to inhibit transcription in E. coli. This inhibition can be relieved by adding lactose or isopropyl-β-D-thiogalactopyranoside (IPTG). lac repressor encoded by lacI
   3585..3603    +  promoter       T3 promoter: promoter for bacteriophage T3 RNA polymerase
   3632..4276    +  promoter       GAP promoter: S. cerevisiae TDH3; promoter for glyceraldehyde-3-phosphate dehydrogenase
   4282..4302    +  misc_feature   MCS (fragment): pBluescript multiple cloning site
   4306..4430    +  protein_bind   attR1: mutant version of attR; recombination site for the Gateway® LR reaction LR Clonase™
   4455..4485    +  promoter       lac UV5 promoter: E. coli lac promoter with an "up" mutation
   4509..4538    +  promoter       cat promoter (fragment): promoter of the E. coli cat gene encoding chloramphenicol acetyltransferase
   4539..5198    +  CDS            CmR: chloramphenicol acetyltransferase; cat; confers resistance to chloramphenicol
   5380..5538    +  CDS            ccdA (fragment): CCDA_ECO57 - Also known as H, letA. Experimental evidence at protein level: Swiss-Prot protein existence level 1. Antitoxin component of a type II toxin-antitoxin (TA) system which inhibits the post-segregational killing (PSK) of plasmid-free cells, also referred to as a plasmid addiction system. Binds to and blocks the activity of CcdB; will also remove bound CcdB protein from the CcdB-GyrA complex by forming a CcdA-CcdB complex, a process termed rejuvenation. Functions as a transcriptional corepressor for the ccdAB operon, repression also requires CcdB (By similarity). From Escherichia coli
   5543..5845    +  CDS            ccdB: CCDB_ECOLI - Also known as G, letB, letD. Experimental evidence at protein level: Swiss-Prot protein existence level 1. Toxic component of a type II toxin-antitoxin (TA) system, functioning in plasmid maintainence. Responsible for the post- segregational killing (PSK) of plasmid-free cells, also referred to as a plasmid addiction system. Half-life of over 2 hours. Cell killing by CcdB is accompanied by filamentation, defects in chromosome and plasmid segregation, defects in cell division, formation of anucleate cells, decreased DNA synthesis and plasmid loss. Interferes with the activity of DN
   5889..6013    -  protein_bind   attR2: mutant version of attR; recombination site for the Gateway® LR reaction LR Clonase™
   6017..6044    +  misc_feature   MCS (fragment): pBluescript multiple cloning site
   6054..6143    +  CDS            3xHA: three tandem HA epitope tags
   6162..6409    +  terminator     CYC1 terminator: S. cerevisiae CYC1; transcription terminator for CYC1
   6428..6446    -  promoter       T7 promoter: promoter for bacteriophage T7 RNA polymerase
   6454..6609    +  CDS            lacZα (fragment): LacZα fragment of β-galactosidase; lacZ fragment
   6617..7072    +  rep_origin     f1 ori (sequence partly withheld): f1 bacteriophage origin of replication; arrow indicates direction of (+) strand synthesis
   7073..7124    -  misc_feature   bom (fragment): basis of mobility region from pBR322
   7171..7845    -  CDS            TRP1: phosphoribosylanthranilate isomerase, required for tryptophan biosynthesis; S. cerevisiae TRP1; yeast auxotrophic marker
   7846..8126    -  promoter       TRP1 promoter: S. cerevisiae TRP1
   8127..8176    -  misc_feature   bom (fragment): basis of mobility region from pBR322
   8278..1       -  CDS            rop (fragment) (across the origin): Rop protein, which maintains plasmids at low copy number; rop
