[The description below was written by a language model from this plasmid's Addgene catalogue record and pLannotate feature annotations shown in this document.]
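Description:
pAG424GPD-ccdB-HA is an empty Gateway destination vector for protein expression in Saccharomyces cerevisiae, built on the pRS424 backbone and belonging to a suite of yeast Gateway vectors designed for high-throughput genetic analysis. It is an episomal 2-micron shuttle plasmid. In yeast it replicates from the 2μ origin and is selected by complementation of tryptophan auxotrophy through the TRP1 gene under its own promoter. In E. coli it is maintained through a high-copy ColE1/pUC-type origin with ampicillin resistance (bla). An f1 origin, T3 and T7 promoters, and lac/lacZα remnants are carried over from the pBluescript-derived parent of the backbone.

The expression unit consists of the strong constitutive GPD (TDH3, glyceraldehyde-3-phosphate dehydrogenase) promoter, a Gateway cassette flanked by attR1 and attR2, a 3xHA epitope coding sequence, and the CYC1 transcription terminator. The cassette carries a chloramphenicol acetyltransferase gene and the ccdB toxin gene, so the unrecombined vector confers chloramphenicol as well as ampicillin resistance and must be propagated in ccdB-tolerant strains. In an LR Clonase reaction with an attL-flanked entry clone, the CmR/ccdB segment is replaced by the gene of interest. Because ccdB kills standard E. coli strains, unrecombined plasmids are counterselected.

An open reading frame transferred in frame and without a stop codon is then expressed from the GPD promoter as a fusion with a C-terminal triple HA tag, which allows detection or immunoprecipitation with anti-HA antibodies. No insert is present in the deposited plasmid. The depositor notes that the full sequence is a reference only and may not match the physical plasmid exactly.
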