Addgene plasmid #14248: pAG424GPD-ccdB-HA
Purpose: (Empty Backbone)
Depositing lab: Susan Lindquist. Depositing organization: Whitehead Institute for Biomedical Research. Publication: A suite of Gateway cloning vectors for high-throughput genetic analysis in Saccharomyces cerevisiae. Alberti S, Gitler AD, Lindquist S. Yeast. 2007 Oct . 24(10):913-9. 10.1002/yea.1502 PubMed 17583893.
Backbone
  Vector backbone: pRS424
  Vector type: Yeast Expression ; Gateway Destination
  Selectable markers: TRP1
Growth in bacteria
  Bacterial resistance: Chloramphenicol and Ampicillin, 25 & 100 μg/mL
  Growth temperature: 37°C
  Growth strain: ccdB Survival
  Growth instructions: DB3.1, ccdB Survival
  Copy number: Unknown
Gene/Insert
  Gene/Insert name: None
  Tag / fusion protein: 3HA (C terminal on backbone)
  Cloning method: Gateway Cloning
  Sequencing primers: 5′ GPDPro_F
Terms and licenses: Academic/Nonprofit Terms; Industry Terms: Not Available to Industry
Depositor comments: Type of plasmid: 2-micron. This plasmid contains the Gateway technology from Invitrogen; Invitrogen requires purchasing of Gateway Clonase for carrying out the Gateway recombinational cloning reaction http://www.invitrogen.com Please note that the full plasmid sequence is provided as a reference only, and may not match the exact sequence of the plasmid.
How to cite: pAG424GPD-ccdB-HA was a gift from Susan Lindquist (Addgene plasmid # 14248 ; http://n2t.net/addgene:14248 ; RRID:Addgene_14248)
