>Addgene plasmid #14248 | pAG424GPD-ccdB-HA | addgene partial sequence | sequence record 20701 | 14248 with pRS_marker
ATTACTATATATATAATATGAGGAAGCATTTAATAGAACAGCATCGTAATATATGTGTACTTTGCAGTTA
TGACGCCAGATGGCAGTAGTGGAAGATATTCTTTATTGAAAAATAGCTTGTCACCTTACGTACAATCTTG
ATCCGGAGCTTTTCTTTTTTTGCCGATTAAGAATTAATTCGGTCGAAAAAAGAAAAGGAGAGGGCCAAGA
GGGAGGGCATTGGTGACTATTGAGCACGTGAGTATACGTGATTAAGCACACAAAGGCAGCTTGGAGTATG
TCTGTTATTAATTTCACAGGTAGTTCTGGTCCATTGGTGAAAGTTTGCGGCTTGCAGAGCACAGAGGCCG
CAGAATGTGCTCTAGATTCCGATGCTGACTTGCTGGGTATTATATGTGTGCCCAATAGAAAGAGAACAAT
TGACCCGGTTATTGCAAGGAAAATTTCAAGTCTTGTAAAAGCATATAAAAATAGTTCAGGCACTCCGAAA
TACTTGGTTGGCGTGTTTCGTAATCAACCTAAGGAGGATGTTTTGGCTCTGGTCAATGATTACGGCATTG
ATATCGTCCAACTGCATGGAGATGAGT
