>Addgene plasmid #14248 | pAG424GPD-ccdB-HA | addgene partial sequence | sequence record 20702 | 14248 with GW5
AAAGTGTAAAGCCTGGGGGTGCCTAATGCGGCCGCCATAGTGACTGGATATGTTGTGTTTTACAGTATTA
TGTAGTCTGTTTTTTATGCAAAATCTAATTTAATATATTGATATTTATATCATTTTACGTTTCTCGTTCA
GCTTTTTTGTACAAACTTGTGATGGGGGATCCACTAGTTCTAGAATCCGTCGAAACTAAGTTCTGGTGTT
TTAAAACTAAAAAAAAGACTAACTATAAAAGTAGAATTTAAGAAGTTTAAGAAATAGATTTACAGAATTA
CAATCAATACCTACCGTCTTTATATACTTATTAGTCAAGTAGGGGAATAATTTCAGGGAACTGGTTTCAA
CCTTTTTTTTCAGCTTTTTCCAAATCAGAGAGAGCAGAAGGTAATAGAAGGTGTAAGAAAATGAGATAGA
TACATGCGTGGGTCAATTGCCTTGTGTCATCATTTACTCCAGGCAGGTTGCATCACTCCATTGAGGTTGT
GCCCGTTTTTTGCCTGTTTGTGCCCCTGTTCTCTGTAGTTGCGCTAAGAGAATGGACCTATGAACTGATG
GTTGGTGAAGAAAACAATATTTTGGTGCTGGGATTCTTTTTTTTTCT
