>Addgene plasmid #14248 | pAG424GPD-ccdB-HA | addgene partial sequence | sequence record 20703 | 14248 with GW3
CGGGGAAGAGTGGCTGATCTCAGCCACCGCGAAAATGACATCAAAAACGCCATTAACCTGATGTTCTGGG
GAATATAAATGTCAGGCTCCCTTATACACAGCCAGTCTGCAGGTCGACCATAGTGACTGGATATGTTGTG
TTTTACAGTATTATGTAGTCTGTTTTTTATGCAAAATCTAATTTAATATATTGATATTTATATCATTTTA
CGTTTCTCGTTCAGCTTTCTTGTACAAAGTGGTGATGGGCTGCAGGAATTCGATATCAAGCTTAGGTGGA
ATGTACCCATACGATGTTCCTGACTATGCGGGCTATCCCTATGACGTCCCGGACTATGCAGGATCCTATC
CATATGACGTTCCAGATTACGCTGCTCAGTGCTAACTCGAGTCATGTAATTAGTTATGTCACGCTTACAT
TCACGCCCTCCCCCCACATCCGCTCTAACCGAAAAGGAAGGAGTTAGACAACCTGAAGTCTAGGTCCCTA
TTTATTTTTTTATAGTTATGTTAGTATTAAGAACGTTATTTATATTTCAAATTTTTCTTTTTTTTCTGTA
CAGACGCGTGTACGCATGTAACATTATACTGAAAACCTTGCTTGAGAAGGTTTTGGGACGCTCGAAGGCT
TTAATT
