>Addgene plasmid #14248 | pAG424GPD-ccdB-HA | addgene partial sequence | sequence record 127456 | pGEX3 5'-CCGGGAGCTGCATGTGTCAGAGG-3'
GTGCTGAAGGAAGCATACGATACCCCGCATGGAATGGGATAATATCACAGGAGGTACTAGACTACCTTTC
ATCCTACATAAATAGACGCATATAAGTACGCATTTAAGCATAAACACGCACTATGCCGTTCTTCTCATGT
ATATATATATACAGGCAACACGCAGATATAGGTGCGACGTGAACAGTGAGCTGTATGTGCGCAGCTCGCG
TTGCATTTTCGGAAGCGCTCGTTTTCGGAAACGCTTTGAAGTTCCTATTCCGAAGTTCCTATTCTCTAGA
AAGTATAGGAACTTCAGAGCGCTTTTGAAAACCAAAAGCGCTCTGAAGACGCACTTTCAAAAAACCAAAA
ACGCACCGGACTGTAACGAGCTACTAAAATATTGCGAATACCGCTTCCACAAACATTGCTCAAAAGTATC
TCTTTGCTATATATCTCTGTGCTATATCCCTATATAACCTACCCATCCACCTTTCGCTCCTTGAACTTGC
ATCTAAACTCGACCTCTACATTTTTTATGTTTATCTCTAGTATTACTCTTTAGACAAAAAAATTGTAGTA
AGAACTATTCATAGAGTGAATCGAAAACAATACGAAAATGTAAACATTTCCTATACGTAGTATATAGAGA
CAAAATAGAAGAAACCGTTCATAATTTTCTGACCAATGAAGAATCATCAACGCTATCACTTTCTGTTCAC
AAAGTATGCGCAATCCACATCGGTATAGAATATAATCGGGG
